>Addgene plasmid #32465 | pTorPE-R-GECO1 | depositor full sequence | sequence record 37238 | pTorPE-R-GECO1 sequence 5477 bps
AAGAAACCAATTGTCCATATTGCATCAGACATTGCCGTCACTGCGTCTTTTACTGGCTCTTCTCGCTAAC
CAAACCGGTAACCCCGCTTATTAAAAGCATTCTGTAACAAAGCGGGACCAAAGCCATGACAAAAACGCGA
AACAAAAGTGTCTATAATCACGGCAGAAAAGTCCACATTGATTATTTGCACGGCGTCACACTTTGCTATG
CCATAGCATTTTTATCCATAAGATTAGCGGATCCTACCTGACGCTTTTTATCGCAACTCTCTACTGTTTC
TCCATACCCGTTTTTTGGGCTAACAGGAGGAATTAACCATGGGTTTAAAGAGGAGAAAGGTCATGAACAA
TAACGATCTCTTTCAGGCATCACGTCGGCGTTTTCTGGCACAACTCGGCAGCTTAACCGACGCCGGGACG
CTGGGGCCGTCATTGTTAACGCCGCGACGTGCGACTGCGGCGCAAGCGGCGACTGACGCTTCTAGAGGTT
CTCATCATCATCATCATCATGGTATGGCTAGCATGACTGGTGGACAGCAAATGGGTCGGGATCTGTACGA
CGATGATGATAAGGATCTCGCCACAATGGTCGACTCTTCACGTCGTAAGTGGAATAAGGCAGGTCACGCA
GTCAGAGCTATAGGTCGGCTGAGCTCACCCGTGGTTTCCGAGCGGATGTACCCCGAGGACGGCGCCCTGA
AGAGCGAGATCAAGAAGGGGCTGAGGCTGAAGGACGGCGGCCACTACGCCGCCGAGGTCAAGACCACCTA
CAAGGCCAAGAAGCCCGTGCAGCTGCCCGGCGCCTACATCGTCGACATCAAGTTGGACATCGTGTCCCAC
AACGAGGACTACACCATCGTGGAACAGTGCGAACGCGCCGAGGGCCGCCACTCCACCGGCGGCATGGACG
AGCTGTACAAGGGAGGTACAGGCGGGAGTCTGGTGAGCAAGGGCGAGGAGGATAACATGGCCATCATCAA
GGAGTTCATGCGCTTCAAGGTGCACATGGAGGGCTCCGTGAACGGCCACGAGTTCGAGATCGAGGGCGAG
GGCGAGGGCCGCCCCTACGAGGCCTTTCAGACCGCTAAGCTGAAGGTGACCAAGGGTGGCCCCCTGCCCT
TCGCCTGGGACATCCTGTCCCCTCAGTTCATGTACGGCTCCAAGGCCTACATTAAGCACCCAGCCGACAT
CCCCGACTACTTCAAGCTGTCCTTCCCCGAGGGCTTCAGGTGGGAGCGCGTGATGAACTTCGAGGACGGC
GGCATTATTCACGTTAACCAGGACTCCTCCCTGCAGGACGGCGTATTCATCTACAAGGTGAAGCTGCGCG
GCACCAACTTCCCCCCCGACGGCCCCGTAATGCAGAAGAAGACCATGGGCTGGGAGGCTACGCGTGACCA
ACTGACTGAAGAGCAGATCGCAGAATTTAAAGAGGCTTTCTCCCTATTTGACAAGGACGGGGATGGGACG
ATAACAACCAAGGAGCTGGGGACGGTGATGCGGTCTCTGGGGCAGAACCCCACAGAAGCAGAGCTGCAGG
ACATGATCAATGAAGTAGATGCCGACGGTGACGGCACATTCGACTTCCCTGAGTTCCTGACGATGATGGC
AAGAAAAATGAATGACACAGACAGTGAAGAGGAAATTAGAGAAGCGTTCCGCGTGTTTGATAAGGACGGC
AATGGCTACATCGGCGCAGCAGAGCTTCGCCACGTGATGACAGACCTTGGAGAGAAGTTAACAGATGAGG
AGGTTGATGAAATGATCAGGGTAGCAGACATCGATGGGGATGGTCAGGTAAACTACGAAGAGTTTGTACA
AATGATGACAGCGAAGTAGAAGCTTGGCTGTTTTGGCGGATGAGAGAAGATTTTCAGCCTGATACAGATT
AAATCAGAACGCAGAAGCGGTCTGATAAAACAGAATTTGCCTGGCGGCAGTAGCGCGGTGGTCCCACCTG
ACCCCATGCCGAACTCAGAAGTGAAACGCCGTAGCGCCGATGGTAGTGTGGGGTCTCCCCATGCGAGAGT
AGGGAACTGCCAGGCATCAAATAAAACGAAAGGCTCAGTCGAAAGACTGGGCCTTTCGTTTTATCTGTTG
TTTGTCGGTGAACGCTCTCCTGAGTAGGACAAATCCGCCGGGAGCGGATTTGAACGTTGCGAAGCAACGG
CCCGGAGGGTGGCGGGCAGGACGCCCGCCATAAACTGCCAGGCATCAAATTAAGCAGAAGGCCATCCTGA
CGGATGGCCTTTTTGCGTTTCTACAAACTCTTTTGTTTATTTTTCTAAATACATTCAAATATGTATCCGC
TCATGAGACAATAACCCTGATAAATGCTTCAATAATATTGAAAAAGGAAGAGTATGAGTATTCAACATTT
CCGTGTCGCCCTTATTCCCTTTTTTGCGGCATTTTGCCTTCCTGTTTTTGCTCACCCAGAAACGCTGGTG
AAAGTAAAAGATGCTGAAGATCAGTTGGGTGCACGAGTGGGTTACATCGAACTGGATCTCAACAGCGGTA
AGATCCTTGAGAGTTTTCGCCCCGAAGAACGTTTTCCAATGATGAGCACTTTTAAAGTTCTGCTATGTGG
CGCGGTATTATCCCGTGTTGACGCCGGGCAAGAGCAACTCGGTCGCCGCATACACTATTCTCAGAATGAC
TTGGTTGAGTACTCACCAGTCACAGAAAAGCATCTTACGGATGGCATGACAGTAAGAGAATTATGCAGTG
CTGCCATAACCATGAGTGATAACACTGCGGCCAACTTACTTCTGACAACGATCGGAGGACCGAAGGAGCT
AACCGCTTTTTTGCACAACATGGGGGATCATGTAACTCGCCTTGATCGTTGGGAACCGGAGCTGAATGAA
GCCATACCAAACGACGAGCGTGACACCACGATGCCTGTAGCAATGGCAACAACGTTGCGCAAACTATTAA
CTGGCGAACTACTTACTCTAGCTTCCCGGCAACAATTAATAGACTGGATGGAGGCGGATAAAGTTGCAGG
ACCACTTCTGCGCTCGGCCCTTCCGGCTGGCTGGTTTATTGCTGATAAATCTGGAGCCGGTGAGCGTGGG
TCTCGCGGTATCATTGCAGCACTGGGGCCAGATGGTAAGCCCTCCCGTATCGTAGTTATCTACACGACGG
GGAGTCAGGCAACTATGGATGAACGAAATAGACAGATCGCTGAGATAGGTGCCTCACTGATTAAGCATTG
GTAACTGTCAGACCAAGTTTACTCATATATACTTTAGATTGATTTAAAACTTCATTTTTAATTTAAAAGG
ATCTAGGTGAAGATCCTTTTTGATAATCTCATGACCAAAATCCCTTAACGTGAGTTTTCGTTCCACTGAG
CGTCAGACCCCGTAGAAAAGATCAAAGGATCTTCTTGAGATCCTTTTTTTCTGCGCGTAATCTGCTGCTT
GCAAACAAAAAAACCACCGCTACCAGCGGTGGTTTGTTTGCCGGATCAAGAGCTACCAACTCTTTTTCCG
AAGGTAACTGGCTTCAGCAGAGCGCAGATACCAAATACTGTCCTTCTAGTGTAGCCGTAGTTAGGCCACC
ACTTCAAGAACTCTGTAGCACCGCCTACATACCTCGCTCTGCTAATCCTGTTACCAGTGGCTGCTGCCAG
TGGCGATAAGTCGTGTCTTACCGGGTTGGACTCAAGACGATAGTTACCGGATAAGGCGCAGCGGTCGGGC
TGAACGGGGGGTTCGTGCACACAGCCCAGCTTGGAGCGAACGACCTACACCGAACTGAGATACCTACAGC
GTGAGCTATGAGAAAGCGCCACGCTTCCCGAAGGGAGAAAGGCGGACAGGTATCCGGTAAGCGGCAGGGT
CGGAACAGGAGAGCGCACGAGGGAGCTTCCAGGGGGAAACGCCTGGTATCTTTATAGTCCTGTCGGGTTT
CGCCACCTCTGACTTGAGCGTCGATTTTTGTGATGCTCGTCAGGGGGGCGGAGCCTATGGAAAAACGCCA
GCAACGCGGCCTTTTTACGGTTCCTGGCCTTTTGCTGGCCTTTTGCTCACATGTTCTTTCCTGCGTTATC
CCCTGATTCTGTGGATAACCGTATTACCGCCTTTGAGTGAGCTGATACCGCTCGCCGCAGCCGAACGACC
GAGCGCAGCGAGTCAGTGAGCGAGGAAGCGGAAGAGCGCCTGATGCGGTATTTTCTCCTTACGCATCTGT
GCGGTATTTCACACCGCATATGGTGCACTCTCAGTACAATCTGCTCTGATGCCGCATAGTTAAGCCAGTA
TACACTCCGCTATCGCTACGTGACTGGGTCATGGCTGCGCCCCGACACCCGCCAACACCCGCTGACGCGC
CCTGACGGGCTTGTCTGCTCCCGGCATCCGCTTACAGACAAGCTGTGACCGTCTCCGGGAGCTGCATGTG
TCAGAGGTTTTCACCGTCATCACCGAAACGCGCGAGGCAGCAGATCAATTCGCGCGCGAAGGCGAAGCGG
CATGCATAATGTGCCTGTCAAATGGACGAAGCAGGGATTCTGCAAACCCTATGCTACTCCGTCAAGCCGT
CAATTGTCTGATTCGTTACCAATTATGACAACTTGACGGCTACATCATTCACTTTTTCTTCACAACCGGC
ACGGAACTCGCTCGGGCTGGCCCCGGTGCATTTTTTAAATACCCGCGAGAAATAGAGTTGATCGTCAAAA
CCAACATTGCGACCGACGGTGGCGATAGGCATCCGGGTGGTGCTCAAAAGCAGCTTCGCCTGGCTGATAC
GTTGGTCCTCGCGCCAGCTTAAGACGCTAATCCCTAACTGCTGGCGGAAAAGATGTGACAGACGCGACGG
CGACAAGCAAACATGCTGTGCGACGCTGGCGATATCAAAATTGCTGTCTGCCAGGTGATCGCTGATGTAC
TGACAAGCCTCGCGTACCCGATTATCCATCGGTGGATGGAGCGACTCGTTAATCGCTTCCATGCGCCGCA
GTAACAATTGCTCAAGCAGATTTATCGCCAGCAGCTCCGAATAGCGCCCTTCCCCTTGCCCGGCGTTAAT
GATTTGCCCAAACAGGTCGCTGAAATGCGGCTGGTGCGCTTCATCCGGGCGAAAGAACCCCGTATTGGCA
AATATTGACGGCCAGTTAAGCCATTCATGCCAGTAGGCGCGCGGACGAAAGTAAACCCACTGGTGATACC
ATTCGCGAGCCTCCGGATGACGACCGTAGTGATGAATCTCTCCTGGCGGGAACAGCAAAATATCACCCGG
TCGGCAAACAAATTCTCGTCCCTGATTTTTCACCACCCCCTGACCGCGAATGGTGAGATTGAGAATATAA
CCTTTCATTCCCAGCGGTCGGTCGATAAAAAAATCGAGATAACCGTTGGCCTCAATCGGCGTTAAACCCG
CCACCAGATGGGCATTAAACGAGTATCCCGGCAGCAGGGGATCATTTTGCGCTTCAGCCATACTTTTCAT
ACTCCCGCCATTCAGAG
Features (pLannotate 1.2.2; 17 found; start..end, strand, type, name):
      1..285     +  promoter       araBAD promoter: araBAD; promoter of the L-arabinose operon of E. coli; the araC regulatory gene is transcribed in the opposite direction (Guzman et al., 1995)
    343..480     +  CDS            torA (fragment): TORA_ECOLI - Experimental evidence at protein level: Swiss-Prot protein existence level 1. Reduces trimethylamine-N-oxide (TMAO) into trimethylamine; an anaerobic reaction coupled to energy-yielding reactions. From Escherichia coli (strain K12).
    493..513     +  CDS            capTEV™ (fragment): composite tag for in vivo biotinylation, TEV protease cleavage, and 6xHis tagging
    514..546     +  CDS            T7 tag (gene 10 leader): leader peptide from bacteriophage T7 gene 10 promotes efficient translation in E. coli
    550..573     +  CDS            Xpress™ tag: Xpress™ epitope tag, including an enterokinase recognition and cleavage site
    601..657     +  CDS            calmodulin-binding peptide: calmodulin-binding peptide from avian smooth muscle myosin light chain kinase
    663..1389    +  CDS            HyPerRed (fragment): red fluorescent genetically encoded indicator for H2O2 ()
   1395..1837    +  CDS            calmodulin (fragment): calcium-binding protein
   1929..2044    +  ncRNA          5S rRNA: Accession: RF00001 - 5S ribosomal RNA
   2048..2134    +  terminator     rrnB T1 terminator: Escherichia coli rrnB; transcription terminator T1 from the E. coli rrnB gene
   2226..2253    +  terminator     rrnB T2 terminator: transcription terminator T2 from the E. coli rrnB gene
   2272..2363    +  promoter       AmpR promoter: bla
   2364..3224    +  CDS            AmpR: β-lactamase; bla; confers resistance to ampicillin, carbenicillin, and related antibiotics
   3395..3983    +  rep_origin     ori: high-copy-number ColE1/pMB1/pBR322/pUC origin of replication
   4169..4309    -  misc_feature   bom: basis of mobility region from pBR322
   4411..4451    -  CDS            rop (fragment): Rop protein, which maintains plasmids at low copy number; rop
   4573..5451    -  CDS            araC: L-arabinose regulatory protein; araC
