[The description below was written by a language model from this plasmid's Addgene catalogue record and pLannotate feature annotations shown in this document.]
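Description:
pTorPE-R-GECO1 is a lab-constructed bacterial expression plasmid, derived from pBAD/His B, that produces the red fluorescent calcium indicator R-GECO1 in E. coli with a signal peptide for export to the periplasm. The full sequence is about 5.5 kb. It is propagated through a ColE1/pBR322-type origin with an adjacent bom region and only a fragment of rop. The catalogue lists it as low copy, although the annotation tool labels the origin generically as high copy. Selection is by ampicillin resistance (β-lactamase under its own promoter).

Expression is driven by the araBAD promoter, with the divergently transcribed araC regulator on the same plasmid, so transcription is induced by L-arabinose. The open reading frame begins with a modified leader from E. coli TorA, a twin-arginine translocation (Tat) substrate; such leaders direct folded proteins across the inner membrane. It carries three substitutions according to the record. It is followed by the pBAD/His leader elements: a 6xHis tag, the T7 gene 10 leader and an Xpress epitope with an enterokinase site. The roughly 1.25 kb synthetic insert, cloned between XbaI and HindIII, has the GCaMP-type layout: a calmodulin-binding peptide from smooth muscle myosin light chain kinase, a red fluorescent protein domain, and calmodulin. The tool matches the fluorescent domain to HyPerRed, but the record identifies it as mApple-derived. Numerous substitutions relative to the mApple-based analogue of GCaMP3 are listed. The rrnB T1 and T2 terminators close the cassette.

Calcium-dependent binding of calmodulin to the peptide changes red fluorescence intensity. The record does not state a specific use, but the design suits bacterial expression, His-tag purification and colony-based screening of indicator variants.
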