Addgene plasmid #32465: pTorPE-R-GECO1
Depositing lab: Robert Campbell. Depositing organization: University of Alberta. Publication: An Expanded Palette of Genetically Encoded Ca2+ Indicators. Zhao Y, Araki S, Wu J, Teramoto T, Chang YF, Nakano M, Abdelfattah AS, Fujiwara M, Ishihara T, Nagai T, Campbell RE. Science. 2011 Sep 30;333(6051):1888-91. doi: 10.1126/science.1208592 PubMed 21903779.
Backbone
  Vector backbone: Customized Vector
  Backbone size w/o insert (bp): 4200
  Vector type: Bacterial Expression ; Lab constructed
Growth in bacteria
  Bacterial resistance: Ampicillin, 100 μg/mL
  Growth temperature: 37°C
  Growth strain: DH10B
  Copy number: Low Copy
Gene/Insert
  Gene/Insert name: R-GECO1.0 (alt name: red intensiometric genetically encoded Ca2+-indicators for optical imaging)
  Species: synthetic construct
  Insert size (bp): 1254
  Mutation: Substitutions relative to the mApple-derived analogue of GCaMP3: T47A/L60P/E61V/S63V/E64S/R81G/K83R/Y134C/M158L/N164aD/V228A/ S290P/I366F/K380N/S404G/N414D/E430V
  GenBank ID: JN258411
  Tag / fusion protein: 6x His (N terminal on insert); Modified TorA MNNNDLFQASRRRFLAQLG[G to S]LT[V to D]AG[M to T]LGPSLLTPRRATAAQAATDAS. (N terminal on backbone)
  Cloning method: Restriction Enzyme; 5′ cloning site XbaI (not destroyed); 3′ cloning site HindIII (not destroyed)
  Sequencing primers: 5′ ATGCCATAGCATTTTTATCC; 3′ GATTTAATCTGTATCAGG
Terms and licenses: Academic/Nonprofit Terms; Industry Terms: Not Available to Industry
Depositor comments: The vector is modified from pBAD/ His B (Invitrogen).
How to cite: pTorPE-R-GECO1 was a gift from Robert Campbell (Addgene plasmid # 32465 ; http://n2t.net/addgene:32465 ; RRID:Addgene_32465)
