>Addgene plasmid #32465 | pTorPE-R-GECO1 | depositor partial sequence | sequence record 37239 | pTorPE-R-GECO1 sequence 1353 bps
GGTTCTCATCATCATCATCATCATGGTATGGCTAGCATGACTGGTGGACAGCAAATGGGTCGGGATCTGT
ACGACGATGATGATAAGGATCTCGCCACAATGGTCGACTCTTCACGTCGTAAGTGGAATAAGGCAGGTCA
CGCAGTCAGAGCTATAGGTCGGCTGAGCTCACCCGTGGTTTCCGAGCGGATGTACCCCGAGGACGGCGCC
CTGAAGAGCGAGATCAAGAAGGGGCTGAGGCTGAAGGACGGCGGCCACTACGCCGCCGAGGTCAAGACCA
CCTACAAGGCCAAGAAGCCCGTGCAGCTGCCCGGCGCCTACATCGTCGACATCAAGTTGGACATCGTGTC
CCACAACGAGGACTACACCATCGTGGAACAGTGCGAACGCGCCGAGGGCCGCCACTCCACCGGCGGCATG
GACGAGCTGTACAAGGGAGGTACAGGCGGGAGTCTGGTGAGCAAGGGCGAGGAGGATAACATGGCCATCA
TCAAGGAGTTCATGCGCTTCAAGGTGCACATGGAGGGCTCCGTGAACGGCCACGAGTTCGAGATCGAGGG
CGAGGGCGAGGGCCGCCCCTACGAGGCCTTTCAGACCGCTAAGCTGAAGGTGACCAAGGGTGGCCCCCTG
CCCTTCGCCTGGGACATCCTGTCCCCTCAGTTCATGTACGGCTCCAAGGCCTACATTAAGCACCCAGCCG
ACATCCCCGACTACTTCAAGCTGTCCTTCCCCGAGGGCTTCAGGTGGGAGCGCGTGATGAACTTCGAGGA
CGGCGGCATTATTCACGTTAACCAGGACTCCTCCCTGCAGGACGGCGTATTCATCTACAAGGTGAAGCTG
CGCGGCACCAACTTCCCCCCCGACGGCCCCGTAATGCAGAAGAAGACCATGGGCTGGGAGGCTACGCGTG
ACCAACTGACTGAAGAGCAGATCGCAGAATTTAAAGAGGCTTTCTCCCTATTTGACAAGGACGGGGATGG
GACGATAACAACCAAGGAGCTGGGGACGGTGATGCGGTCTCTGGGGCAGAACCCCACAGAAGCAGAGCTG
CAGGACATGATCAATGAAGTAGATGCCGACGGTGACGGCACATTCGACTTCCCTGAGTTCCTGACGATGA
TGGCAAGAAAAATGAATGACACAGACAGTGAAGAGGAAATTAGAGAAGCGTTCCGCGTGTTTGATAAGGA
CGGCAATGGCTACATCGGCGCAGCAGAGCTTCGCCACGTGATGACAGACCTTGGAGAGAAGTTAACAGAT
GAGGAGGTTGATGAAATGATCAGGGTAGCAGACATCGATGGGGATGGTCAGGTAAACTACGAAGAGTTTG
TACAAATGATGACAGCGAAGTAG
