>Addgene plasmid #32465 | pTorPE-R-GECO1 | addgene partial sequence | sequence record 38289 | pBAD-Fwd
TTTATCGCAACTCTCTACTGTTTCTCCATACCCGTTTTTTGGGCTAACAGGAGGAATTAACCATGGGTTT
AAAGAGGAGAAAGGTCATGAACAATAACGATCTCTTTCAGGCATCACGTCGGCGTTTTCTGGCACAACTC
GGCAGCTTAACCGACGCCGGGACGCTGGGGCCGTCATTGTTAACGCCGCGACGTGCGACTGCGGCGCAAG
CGGCGACTGACGCTTCTAGAGGTTCTCATCATCATCATCATCATGGTATGGCTAGCATGACTGGAGGACA
GCAAATGGGTCGGGATCTGTACGACGATGATGATAAGGATCTCGCCACAATGGTCGACTCTTCACGTCGT
AAGTGGAATAAGGCAGGTCACGCAGTCAGAGCTATAGGTCGGCTGAGCTCACCCGTGGTTTCCGAGCGGA
TGTACCCCGAGGACGGCGCCCTGAAGAGCGAGATCAAGAAGGGGCTGAGGCTGAAGGACGGCGGCCACTA
CGCCGCCGAGGTCAAGACCACCTACAAGGCCAAGAAGCCCGTGCAGCTGCCCGGCGCCTACATCGTCGAC
ATCAAGTTGGACATCGTGTCCCACAACGAGGACTACACCATCGTGGAACAGTGCGAACGCGCCGAGGGCC
GCCACTCCACCGGCGGCATGGACGAGCTGTACAAGGGAGGTACAGGCGGGAGTCTGGTGAGCAAGGGCGA
GGAGGATAACATGGCCATCATCAAGGAGTTCATGCGCTTCAAGGTGCACATGGAGGG
