>Addgene plasmid #32465 | pTorPE-R-GECO1 | addgene partial sequence | sequence record 38290 | pBAD-Rev
AGCTTCTACTTCGCTGTCATCATTTGTACAAACTCTTCGTAGTTTACCTGACCATCCCCATCGATGTCTG
CTACCCTGATCATTTCATCAACCTCCTCATCTGTTAACTTCTCTCCAAGGTCTGTCATCACGTGGCGAAG
CTCTGCTGCGCCGATGTAGCCATTGCCGTCCTTATCAAACACGCGGAACGCTTCTCTAATTTCCTCTTCA
CTGTCTGTGTCATTCATTTTTCTTGCCATCATCGTCAGGAACTCAGGGAAGTCGAATGTGCCGTCACCGT
CGGCATCTACTTCATTGATCATGTCCTGCAGCTCTGCTTCTGTGGGGTTCTGCCCCAGAGACCGCATCAC
CGTCCCCAGCTCCTTGGTTGTTATCGTCCCATCCCCGTCCTTGTCAAATAGGGAGAAAGCCTCTTTAAAT
TCTGCGATCTGCTCTTCAGTCAGTTGGTCACGCGTAGCCTCCCAGCCCATGGTCTTCTTCTGCATTACGG
GGCCGTCGGGGGGGAAGTTGGTGCCGCGCAGCTTCACCTTGTAGATGAATACGCCGTCCTGCAGGGAGGA
GTCCTGGTTAACGTGAATAATGCCGCCGTCCTCGAAGTTCATCACGCGCTCCCACCTGAAGCCCTCGGGG
AAGGACAGCTTGAAGTAGTCGGGGATGTCGGCTGGGTGCTTAATGTAGGCCTTGGAGCCGTACATGAACT
GAGGGGACAGGATGTCCCAGGCGAAGGGCAGGGGGCCACCCTTGGTCACCTTCAGCTTAGCGGTCT
